>Addgene plasmid #58681 | CMV-10-3xFLAG-LGP2 | addgene full sequence | sequence record 329039 | Addgene NGS Result
GACATTGATTATTGACTAGTTATTAATAGTAATCAATTACGGGGTCATTAGTTCATAGCCCATATATGGA
GTTCCGCGTTACATAACTTACGGTAAATGGCCCGCCTGGCTGACCGCCCAACGACCCCCGCCCATTGACG
TCAATAATGACGTATGTTCCCATAGTAACGCCAATAGGGACTTTCCATTGACGTCAATGGGTGGAGTATT
TACGGTAAACTGCCCACTTGGCAGTACATCAAGTGTATCATATGCCAAGTCCGCCCCCTATTGACGTCAA
TGACGGTAAATGGCCCGCCTGGCATTATGCCCAGTACATGACCTTACGGGACTTTCCTACTTGGCAGTAC
ATCTACGTATTAGTCATCGCTATTACCATGGTGATGCGGTTTTGGCAGTACACCAATGGGCGTGGATAGC
GGTTTGACTCACGGGGATTTCCAAGTCTCCACCCCATTGACGTCAATGGGAGTTTGTTTTGGCACCAAAA
TCAACGGGACTTTCCAAAATGTCGTAATAACCCCGCCCCGTTGACGCAAATGGGCGGTAGGCGTGTACGG
TGGGAGGTCTATATAAGCAGAGCTCGTTTAGTGAACCGTCAGAATTAACCATGGACTACAAAGACCATGA
CGGTGATTATAAAGATCATGACATCGATTACAAGGATGACGATGACAAGCTTGCGGCCGCGATGGAGCTT
CGGTCCTACCAATGGGAGGTGATCATGCCTGCCCTGGAGGGCAAGAATATCATCATCTGGCTGCCCACGG
GTGCCGGGAAGACCCGGGCGGCTGCTTATGTGGCCAAGCGGCACCTAGAGACTGTGGATGGAGCCAAGGT
GGTTGTATTGGTCAACAGGGTGCACCTGGTGACCCAGCATGGTGAAGAGTTCAGGCGCATGCTGGATGGA
CGCTGGACCGTGACAACCCTGAGTGGGGACATGGGACCACGTGCTGGCTTTGGCCACCTGGCCCGGTGCC
ATGACCTGCTCATCTGCACAGCAGAGCTTCTGCAGATGGCACTGACCAGCCCCGAGGAGGAGGAGCACGT
GGAGCTCACTGTCTTCTCCCTGATCGTGGTGGATGAGTGCCACCACACGCACAAGGACACCGTCTACAAC
GTCATCATGAGCCAGTACCTAGAACTTAAACTCCAGAGGGCACAGCCGCTACCCCAGGTGCTGGGTCTCA
CAGCCTCCCCAGGCACTGGCGGGGCCTCCAAACTCGATGGGGCCATCAACCACGTCCTGCAGCTCTGTGC
CAACTTGGACACGTGGTGCATCATGTCACCCCAGAACTGCTGCCCCCAGCTGCAGGAGCACAGCCAACAG
CCTTGCAAACAGTACAACCTCTGCCACAGGCGCAGCCAGGATCCGTTTGGGGACTTGCTGAAGAAGCTCA
TGGACCAAATCCATGACCACCTGGAGATGCCTGAGTTGAGCCGGAAATTTGGGACGCAAATGTATGAGCA
GCAGGTGGTGAAGCTGAGTGAGGCTGCGGCTTTGGCTGGGCTTCAGGAGCAACGGGTGTATGCGCTTCAC
CTGAGGCGCTACAATGACGCGCTGCTCATCCATGACACCGTCCGCGCCGTGGATGCCTTGGCTGCGCTGC
AGGATTTCTATCACAGGGAGCACGTCACTAAAACCCAGATCCTGTGTGCCGAGCGCCGGCTGCTGGCCCT
GTTCGATGACCGCAAGAATGAGCTGGCCCACTTGGCAACTCATGGCCCAGAGAATCCAAAACTGGAGATG
CTGGAAAAGATCCTGCAAAGGCAGTTCAGTAGCTCTAACAGCCCTCGGGGTATCATCTTCACCCGCACCC
GCCAAAGCGCACACTCCCTCCTGCTCTGGCTCCAGCAGCAGCAGGGCCTGCAGACTGTGGACATCCGGGC
CCAGCTACTGATTGGGGCTGGGAACAGCAGCCAGAGCACCCACATGACCCAGAGGGACCAGCAAGAAGTG
ATCCAGAAGTTCCAAGATGGAACCCTGAACCTTCTGGTGGCCACGAGTGTGGCGGAGGAGGGGCTGGACA
TCCCACATTGCAATGTGGTGGTGCGTTATGGGCTCTTGACCAATGAAATCTCCATGGTCCAGGCCAGGGG
CCGTGCCCGGGCCGATCAGAGTGTATACGCGTTTGTAGCAACTGAAGGTAGCCGGGAGCTGAAGCGGGAG
CTGATCAACGAGGCGCTGGAGACGCTGATGGAGCAGGCAGTGGCTGCTGTGCAGAAAATGGACCAGGCCG
AGTACCAGGCCAAGATCCGGGATCTGCAGCAGGCAGCCTTGACCAAGCGGGCGGCCCAGGCAGCCCAGCG
GGAGAACCAGCGGCAGCAGTTCCCAGTGGAGCACGTGCAGCTACTCTGCATCAACTGCATGGTGGCTGTG
GGCCATGGCAGCGACCTGCGGAAGGTGGAGGGCACCCACCATGTCAATGTGAACCCCAACTTCTCGAACT
ACTATAATGTCTCCAGGGATCCTGTGGTCATCAACAAAGTCTTCAAGGACTGGAAGCCTGGGGGTGTCAT
CAGCTGCAGGAACTGTGGGGAGGTCTGGGGTCTGCAGATGATCTACAAGTCAGTGAAGCTGCCAGTGCTC
AAAGTCCGCAGCATGCTGCTGGAGACCCCTCAGGGGCGGATCCAGGCCAAAAAGTGGTCCCGCGTGCCCT
TCTCCGTGCCTGACTTTGACTTCCTGCAGCATTGTGCCGAGAACTTGTCGGACCTCTCCCTGGACTGATC
TAGAGGATCCCGGGTGGCATCCCTGTGACCCCTCCCCAGTGCCTCTCCTGGCCCTGGAAGTTGCCACTCC
AGTGCCCACCAGCCTTGTCCTAATAAAATTAAGTTGCATCATTTTGTCTGACTAGGTGTCCTTCTATAAT
ATTATGGGGTGGAGGGGGGTGGTATGGAGCAAGGGGCAAGTTGGGAAGACAACCTGTAGGGCCTGCGGGG
TCTATTGGGAACCAAGCTGGAGTGCAGTGGCACAATCTTGGCTCACTGCAATCTCCGCCTCCTGGGTTCA
AGCGATTCTCCTGCCTCAGCCTCCCGAGTTGTTGGGATTCCAGGCATGCATGACCAGGCTCAGCTAATTT
TTGTTTTTTTGGTAGAGACGGGGTTTCACCATATTGGCCAGGCTGGTCTCCAACTCCTAATCTCAGGTGA
TCTACCCACCTTGGCCTCCCAAATTGCTGGGATTACAGGCGTGAACCACTGCTCCCTTCCCTGTCCTTCT
GATTTTAAAATAACTATACCAGCAGGAGGACGTCCAGACACAGCATAGGCTACCTGGCCATGCCCAACCG
GTGGGACATTTGAGTTGCTTGCTTGGCACTGTCCTCTCATGCGTTGGGTCCACTCAGTAGATGCCTGTTG
AATTGGGTACGCGGCCAGCTTGGCTGTGGAATGTGTGTCAGTTAGGGTGTGGAAAGTCCCCAGGCTCCCC
AGCAGGCAGAAGTATGCAAAGCATGCATCTCAATTAGTCAGCAACCAGGTGTGGAAAGTCCCCAGGCTCC
CCAGCAGGCAGAAGTATGCAAAGCATGCATCTCAATTAGTCAGCAACCATAGTCCCGCCCCTAACTCCGC
CCATCCCGCCCCTAACTCCGCCCAGTTCCGCCCATTCTCCGCCCCATGGCTGACTAATTTTTTTTATTTA
TGCAGAGGCCGAGGCCGCCTCGGCCTCTGAGCTATTCCAGAAGTAGTGAGGAGGCTTTTTTGGAGGAATT
GATCAGCTTGGGATCTGATCAAGAGACAGGATGAGGATCGTTTCGCATGATTGAACAAGATGGATTGCAC
GCAGGTTCTCCGGCCGCTTGGGTGGAGAGGCTATTCGGCTATGACTGGGCACAACAGACAATCGGCTGCT
CTGATGCCGCCGTGTTCCGGCTGTCAGCGCAGGGGCGCCCGGTTCTTTTTGTCAAGACCGACCTGTCCGG
TGCCCTGAATGAACTGCAGGACGAGGCAGCGCGGCTATCGTGGCTGGCCACGACGGGCGTTCCTTGCGCA
GCTGTGCTCGACGTTGTCACTGAAGCGGGAAGGGACTGGCTGCTATTGGGCGAAGTGCCGGGGCAGGATC
TCCTGTCATCTCACCTTGCTCCTGCCGAGAAAGTATCCATCATGGCTGATGCAATGCGGCGGCTGCATAC
GCTTGATCCGGCTACCTGCCCATTCGACCACCAAGCGAAACATCGCATCGAGCGAGCACGTACTCGGATG
GAAGCCGGTCTTGTCGATCAGGATGATCTGGACGAAGAGCATCAGGGGCTCGCGCCAGCCGAACTGTTCG
CCAGGCTCAAGGCGCGCATGCCCGACGGCGAGGATCTCGTCGTGACCCATGGCGATGCCTGCTTGCCGAA
TATCATGGTGGAAAATGGCCGCTTTTCTGGATTCATCGACTGTGGCCGGCTGGGTGTGGCGGACCGCTAT
CAGGACATAGCGTTGGCTACCCGTGATATTGCTGAAGAGCTTGGCGGCGAATGGGCTGACCGCTTCCTCG
TGCTTTACGGTATCGCCGCTCCCGATTCGCAGCGCATCGCCTTCTATCGCCTTCTTGACGAGTTCTTCTG
AGCGGGACTCTGGGGTTCGAAATGACCGACCAAGCGACGCCCAACCTGCCATCACGAGATTTCGATTCCA
CCGCCGCCTTCTATGAAAGGTTGGGCTTCGGAATCGTTTTCCGGGACGCCGGCTGGATGATCCTCCAGCG
CGGGGATCTCATGCTGGAGTTCTTCGCCCACCCCGGGCTCGATCCCCTCGCGAGTTGGTTCAGCTGCTGC
CTGAGGCTGGACGACCTCGCGGAGTTCTACCGGCAGTGCAAATCCGTCGGCATCCAGGAAACCAGCAGCG
GCTATCCGCGCATCCATGCCCCCGAACTGCAGGAGTGGGGAGGCACGATGGCCGCTTTGGTCGACCCGGA
CGGGACGCTCCTGCGCCTGATACAGAACGAATTGCTTGCAGGCATCTCATGAGTGTGTCTTCCCGTTTTC
CGCCTGAGGTCACTGCGTGGATGGAGCGCTGGCGCCTGCTGCGCGACGGCGAGCTGCTCACCACCCACTC
GCCAAGCTGGAACCGTAAAAAGGCCGCGTTGCTGGCGTTTTTCCATAGGCTCCGCCGATCATAATCAGCC
ATACCACATTTGTAGAGGTTTTACTTGCTTTAAAAAACCTCCCACACCTCCCCCTGAACCTGAAACATAA
AATGAATGCAATTGTTGTTGTTAACTTGTTTATTGCAGCTTATAATGGTTACAAATAAAGCAATAGCATC
ACAAATTTCACAAATAAAGCATTTTTTTCACTGCATTCTAGTTGTGGTTTGTCCAAACTCATCAATGTAT
CTTATCATGTCTGGATCAATTCCCTATAGTGAGTCGTATTAAATTCGTAATCATGTCATAGCTGTTTCCT
GTGTGAAATTGTTATCCGCTCACAATTCCACACAACATACGAGCCGGAAGCATAAAGTGTAAAGCCTGGG
GTGCCTAATGAGTGAGCTAACTCACATTAATTGCGTTGCGCTCACTGCCCGCTTTCCAGTCGGGAAACCT
GTCGTGCCAGCTGCATTAATGAATCGGCCAACGCGCGGGGAGAGGCGGTTTGCGTATTGGGCGCTCTTCC
GCTTCCTCGCTCACTGACTCGCTGCGCTCGGTCGTTCGGCTGCGGCGAGCGGTATCAGCTCACTCAAAGG
CGGTAATACGGTTATCCACAGAATCAGGGGATAACGCAGGAAAGAACATGTGAGCAAAAGGCCAGCAAAA
GGCCAGGAACCGTAAAAAGGCCGCGTTGCTGGCGTTTTTCCATAGGCTCCGCCCCCCTGACGAGCATCAC
AAAAATCGACGCTCAAGTCAGAGGTGGCGAAACCCGACAGGACTATAAAGATACCAGGCGTTTCCCCCTG
GAAGCTCCCTCGTGCGCTCTCCTGTTCCGACCCTGCCGCTTACCGGATACCTGTCCGCCTTTCTCCCTTC
GGGAAGCGTGGCGCTTTCTCATAGCTCACGCTGTAGGTATCTCAGTTCGGTGTAGGTCGTTCGCTCCAAG
CTGGGCTGTGTGCACGAACCCCCCGTTCAGCCCGACCGCTGCGCCTTATCCGGTAACTATCGTCTTGAGT
CCAACCCGGTAAGACACGACTTATCGCCACTGGCAGCAGCCACTGGTAACAGGATTAGCAGAGCGAGGTA
TGTAGGCGGTGCTACAGAGTTCTTGAAGTGGTGGCCTAACTACGGCTACACTAGAAGAACAGTATTTGGT
ATCTGCGCTCTGCTGAAGCCAGTTACCTTCGGAAAAAGAGTTGGTAGCTCTTGATCCGGCAAACAAACCA
CCGCTGGTAGCGGTGGTTTTTTTGTTTGCAAGCAGCAGATTACGCGCAGAAAAAAAGGATCTCAAGAAGA
TCCTTTGATCTTTTCTACGGGGTCTGACGCTCAGTGGAACGAAAACTCACGTTAAGGGATTTTGGTCATG
AGATTATCAAAAAGGATCTTCACCTAGATCCTTTTAAATTAAAAATGAAGTTTTAAATCAATCTAAAGTA
TATATGAGTAAACTTGGTCTGACAGTTACCAATGCTTAATCAGTGAGGCACCTATCTCAGCGATCTGTCT
ATTTCGTTCATCCATAGTTGCCTGACTCCCCGTCGTGTAGATAACTACGATACGGGAGGGCTTACCATCT
GGCCCCAGTGCTGCAATGATACCGCGAGACCCACGCTCACCGGCTCCAGATTTATCAGCAATAAACCAGC
CAGCCGGAAGGGCCGAGCGCAGAAGTGGTCCTGCAACTTTATCCGCCTCCATCCAGTCTATTAATTGTTG
CCGGGAAGCTAGAGTAAGTAGTTCGCCAGTTAATAGTTTGCGCAACGTTGTTGCCATTGCTACAGGCATC
GTGGTGTCACGCTCGTCGTTTGGTATGGCTTCATTCAGCTCCGGTTCCCAACGATCAAGGCGAGTTACAT
GATCCCCCATGTTGTGCAAAAAAGCGGTTAGCTCCTTCGGTCCTCCGATCGTTGTCAGAAGTAAGTTGGC
CGCAGTGTTATCACTCATGGTTATGGCAGCACTGCATAATTCTCTTACTGTCATGCCATCCGTAAGATGC
TTTTCTGTGACTGGTGAGTACTCAACCAAGTCATTCTGAGAATAGTGTATGCGGCGACCGAGTTGCTCTT
GCCCGGCGTCAATACGGGATAATACCGCGCCACATAGCAGAACTTTAAAAGTGCTCATCATTGGAAAACG
TTCTTCGGGGCGAAAACTCTCAAGGATCTTACCGCTGTTGAGATCCAGTTCGATGTAACCCACTCGTGCA
CCCAACTGATCTTCAGCATCTTTTACTTTCACCAGCGTTTCTGGGTGAGCAAAAACAGGAAGGCAAAATG
CCGCAAAAAAGGGAATAAGGGCGACACGGAAATGTTGAATACTCATACTCTTCCTTTTTCAATATTATTG
AAGCATTTATCAGGGTTATTGTCTCATGAGCGGATACATATTTGAATGTATTTAGAAAAATAAACAAATA
GGGGTTCCGCGCACATTTCCCCGAAAAGTGCCACCTG
[124 nt withheld, positions 7528-7651]
C
[91 nt withheld, positions 7653-7743]
A
[49 nt withheld, positions 7745-7793]
CCTTTGACGTTGGAGTCCACGTTCTTT
[37 nt withheld, positions 7821-7857]
ACCCTATCTCGGTCTATTCTTTTGATTTATAAGGGATTTTGCCGATTTCGGCCTATTGGTTAAAAAATGA
GCTGATTTAACAAAAATTTAACGCGAATTTTAACAAAATATTAACGCTTACAATTTCCATTCGCCATTCA
GGCTGCGCAACTGTTGGGAAGGGCGATCGGTGCGGGCCTCTTCGCTATTACGCCAGCTGGCGAAAGGGGG
ATGTGCTGCAAGGCGATTAAGTTGGGTAACGCCAGGGTTTTCCCAGTCACGACGTTGTAAAACGACGGCC
AGTGCCAAGCTGATCTATACATTGAATCAATATTGGCAATTAGCCATATTAGTCATTGGTTATATAGCAT
AAATCAATATTGGCTATTGGCCATTGCATACGTTGTATCTATATCATAATATGTACATTTATATTGGCTC
ATGTCCAATATGACCGCCATGTT
Features (pLannotate 1.2.2; 22 found; start..end, strand, type, name):
      1..380     +  enhancer       CMV enhancer: human cytomegalovirus immediate early enhancer
    382..581     +  promoter       CMV promoter: human cytomegalovirus (CMV) immediate early promoter
    614..679     +  CDS            3xFLAG: three tandem FLAG® epitope tags, followed by an enterokinase cleavage site
    692..2725    +  CDS            DHX58: DHX58_HUMAN - Also known as D11LGP2E, LGP2. Experimental evidence at protein level: Swiss-Prot protein existence level 1. Acts as a regulator of DDX58/RIG-I and IFIH1/MDA5 mediated antiviral signaling. Cannot initiate antiviral signaling as it lacks the CARD domain required for activating MAVS/IPS1-dependent signaling events. Can have both negative and positive regulatory functions related to DDX58/RIG-I and IFIH1/MDA5 signaling and this role in regulating signaling may be complex and could probably depend on characteristics of the infecting virus or target cells, or both. Its inhibitory actio
   2742..3364    +  polyA_signal   hGH poly(A) signal: human growth hormone polyadenylation signal
   3406..3703    +  promoter       SV40 promoter: SV40 enhancer and early promoter
   3757..4548    +  CDS            neo: KKA2_KLEPN - Also known as kan, nptII. Experimental evidence at protein level: Swiss-Prot protein existence level 1. Resistance to kanamycin, neomycin, paromomycin, ribostamycin, butirosin and gentamicin B. From Klebsiella pneumoniae.
   4572..4949    +  CDS            ble: BLE_KLEPN - Experimental evidence at protein level: Swiss-Prot protein existence level 1. Binding protein with a strong affinity to the bleomycin family of antibiotics. Binds to CL990; an antimitotic-antibiotic compound. From Klebsiella pneumoniae.
   4991..5050    +  CDS            str (fragment): STR_KLEPN - Protein inferred from homology: Swiss-Prot protein existence level 3. The aminoglycoside phosphotransferases achieve inactivation of their antibiotic substrates by phosphorylation. From Klebsiella pneumoniae.
   5073..5096    -  rep_origin     CloDF13 ori (fragment): Plasmids containing the CloDF13 (CDF) origin of replication can be propagated in E. coli cells that contain additional plasmids with compatible origins.
   5097..5180    +  CDS            large T antigen (fragment): large T antigen from SV40 (simian virus 40)
   5203..5337    +  polyA_signal   SV40 poly(A) signal: SV40 polyadenylation signal
   5343..5361    -  promoter       T7 promoter: promoter for bacteriophage T7 RNA polymerase
   5399..5415    -  protein_bind   lac operator: The lac repressor binds to the lac operator to inhibit transcription in E. coli. This inhibition can be relieved by adding lactose or isopropyl-β-D-thiogalactopyranoside (IPTG). lac repressor encoded by lacI
   5423..5453    -  promoter       lac promoter: promoter for the E. coli lac operon
   5468..5489    -  protein_bind   CAP binding site: CAP binding activates transcription in the presence of cAMP. E. coli catabolite activator protein
   5502..5594    -  CDS            lacI (fragment): lac repressor; lacI; The lac repressor binds to the lac operator to inhibit transcription in E. coli. This inhibition can be relieved by adding lactose or isopropyl-β-D-thiogalactopyranoside (IPTG).
   5777..6365    -  rep_origin     ori: high-copy-number ColE1/pMB1/pBR322/pUC origin of replication
   6536..7396    -  CDS            AmpR: β-lactamase; bla; confers resistance to ampicillin, carbenicillin, and related antibiotics
   7397..7501    -  promoter       AmpR promoter: bla
   7528..7956    +  rep_origin     f1 ori (sequence partly withheld): f1 bacteriophage origin of replication; arrow indicates direction of (+) strand synthesis
   7987..8141    -  CDS            lacZα (fragment): LacZα fragment of β-galactosidase; lacZ fragment
