[The description below was written by a language model from this plasmid's Addgene catalogue record and pLannotate feature annotations shown in this document.]
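Description:
CMV-10-3xFLAG-LGP2 is a mammalian expression plasmid built on the commercial p3X-FLAG-CMV-10 backbone and carrying the human DHX58 gene, which encodes LGP2 (laboratory of genetics and physiology 2). The roughly 2 kb coding sequence was inserted between NotI and XbaI sites, both retained, so that it lies downstream of a 3xFLAG epitope with an enterokinase cleavage site, giving an N-terminally tagged protein. Transcription is driven by the human cytomegalovirus immediate early enhancer and promoter and terminated by the human growth hormone polyadenylation signal. The catalogue lists a total size of about 8.4 kb, while the sequenced record behind the feature table is 8.3 kb.

A second mammalian cassette places the neomycin phosphotransferase gene under the SV40 enhancer/early promoter with an SV40 polyadenylation signal, allowing G418 selection of stably transfected cells. The annotation also detects a ble reading frame and a short str fragment directly after neo, which probably reflects carry-over of flanking sequence from the original bacterial resistance locus rather than intended markers; the record lists only neomycin as a selectable marker. In E. coli the plasmid replicates from a high-copy ColE1/pUC-type origin and is selected with ampicillin through β-lactamase. An f1 origin is also present, along with minor backbone remnants such as lac promoter/operator elements, a T7 promoter, and lacI and lacZα fragments.

LGP2 is a RIG-I-like RNA helicase that lacks the CARD domains needed to trigger MAVS-dependent signalling and instead modulates RIG-I and MDA5 antiviral responses. The construct is intended for expressing FLAG-tagged LGP2 in mammalian cells, where the tag allows detection or immunoprecipitation, and it comes from work on how these helicases regulate signal transduction.
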