Addgene plasmid #58681: CMV-10-3xFLAG-LGP2
Purpose: Expresses 3x Flag-tagged LGP2 in mammalian cells
Depositing lab: Curt Horvath. Depositing organization: Northwestern University. Publication: Regulation of signal transduction by enzymatically inactive antiviral RNA helicase proteins MDA5, RIG-I, and LGP2. Bamming D, Horvath CM. J Biol Chem. 2009 Apr 10;284(15):9700-12. doi: 10.1074/jbc.M807365200. Epub 2009 Feb 11. PubMed 19211564.
Backbone
  Vector backbone: p3X-FLAG-CMV-10
  Backbone manufacturer: Sigma Aldrich
  Backbone size w/o insert (bp): 6300
  Total vector size (bp): 8400
  Vector type: Mammalian Expression
  Selectable markers: Neomycin (select with G418)
Growth in bacteria
  Bacterial resistance: Ampicillin, 100 μg/mL
  Growth temperature: 37°C
  Growth strain: DH5alpha
  Copy number: Unknown
Gene/Insert
  Gene/Insert name: laboratory of genetics and physiology 2 (alt names: DHX58; LGP2)
  Species: H. sapiens (human)
  Insert size (bp): 2037
  GenBank ID: NM_024119
  Entrez Gene: DHX58 (a.k.a. D11LGP2, D11lgp2e, LGP2, RLR-3)
  Promoter: CMV
  Tag / fusion protein: 3x FLAG (N terminal on insert)
  Cloning method: Restriction Enzyme; 5′ cloning site NotI (not destroyed); 3′ cloning site XbaI (not destroyed)
  Sequencing primers: 5′ CMV-F; 3′ CMV-R
Resource information
  A portion of this plasmid was derived from a plasmid made by: Cloned in Horvath Lab by Akihiko Komuro
Terms and licenses: Academic/Nonprofit Terms; Industry Terms: Not Available to Industry
How to cite: CMV-10-3xFLAG-LGP2 was a gift from Curt Horvath (Addgene plasmid # 58681 ; http://n2t.net/addgene:58681 ; RRID:Addgene_58681)
