>Addgene plasmid #58681 | CMV-10-3xFLAG-LGP2 | depositor partial sequence | sequence record 90660 | Covers LGP2 insert sequence
ATGGACTACAAAGACCATGACGGTGATTATAAAGATCATGACATCGATTACAAGGATGACGATGACAAGC
TTGCGGCCGCGATGGAGCTTCGGTCCTACCAATGGGAGGTGATCATGCCTGCCCTGGAGGGCAAGAATAT
CATCATCTGGCTGCCCACGGGTGCCGGGAAGACCCGGGCGGCTGCTTATGTGGCCAAGCGGCACCTAGAG
ACTGTGGATGGAGCCAAGGTGGTTGTATTGGTCAACAGGGTGCACCTGGTGACCCAGCATGGTGAAGAGT
TCAGGCGCATGCTGGATGGACGCTGGACCGTGACAACCCTGAGTGGGGACATGGGACCACGTGCTGGCTT
TGGCCACCTGGCCCGGTGCCATGACCTGCTCATCTGCACAGCAGAGCTTCTGCAGATGGCACTGACCAGC
CCCGAGGAGGAGGAGCACGTGGAGCTCACTGTCTTCTCCCTGATCGTGGTGGATGAGTGCCACCACACGC
ACAAGGACACCGTCTACAACGTCATCATGAGCCAGTACCTAGAACTTAAACTCCAGAGGGCACAGCCGCT
ACCCCAGGTGCTGGGTCTCACAGCCTCCCCAGGCACTGGCGGGGCCTCCAAACTCGATGGGGCCATCAAC
CACGTCCTGCAGCTCTGTGCCAACTTGGACACGTGGTGCATCATGTCACCCCAGAACTGCTGCCCCCAGC
TGCAGGAGCACAGCCAACAGCCTTGCAAACAGTACAACCTCTGCCACAGGCGCAGCCAGGATCCGTTTGG
GGACTTGCTGAAGAAGCTCATGGACCAAATCCATGACCACCTGGAGATGCCTGAGTTGAGCCGGAAATTT
GGGACGCAAATGTATGAGCAGCAGGTGGTGAAGCTGAGTGAGGCTGCGGCTTTGGCTGGGCTTCAGGAGC
AACGGGTGTATGCGCTTCACCTGAGGCGCTACAATGACGCGCTGCTCATCCATGACACCGTCCGCGCCGT
GGATGCCTTGGCTGCGCTGCAGGATTTCTATCACAGGGAGCACGTCACTAAAACCCAGATCCTGTGTGCC
GAGCGCCGGCTGCTGGCCCTGTTCGATGACCGCAAGAATGAGCTGGCCCACTTGGCAACTCATGGCCCAG
AGAATCCAAAACTGGAGATGCTGGAAAAGATCCTGCAAAGGCAGTTCAGTAGCTCTAACAGCCCTCGGGG
TATCATCTTCACCCGCACCCGCCAAAGCGCACACTCCCTCCTGCTCTGGCTCCAGCAGCAGCAGGGCCTG
CAGACTGTGGACATCCGGGCCCAGCTACTGATTGGGGCTGGGAACAGCAGCCAGAGCACCCACATGACCC
AGAGGGACCAGCAAGAAGTGATCCAGAAGTTCCAAGATGGAACCCTGAACCTTCTGGTGGCCACGAGTGT
GGCGGAGGAGGGGCTGGACATCCCACATTGCAATGTGGTGGTGCGTTATGGGCTCTTGACCAATGAAATC
TCCATGGTCCAGGCCAGGGGCCGTGCCCGGGCCGATCAGAGTGTATACGCGTTTGTAGCAACTGAAGGTA
GCCGGGAGCTGAAGCGGGAGCTGATCAACGAGGCGCTGGAGACGCTGATGGAGCAGGCAGTGGCTGCTGT
GCAGAAAATGGACCAGGCCGAGTACCAGGCCAAGATCCGGGATCTGCAGCAGGCAGCCTTGACCAAGCGG
GCGGCCCAGGCAGCCCAGCGGGAGAACCAGCGGCAGCAGTTCCCAGTGGAGCACGTGCAGCTACTCTGCA
TCAACTGCATGGTGGCTGTGGGCCATGGCAGCGACCTGCGGAAGGTGGAGGGCACCCACCATGTCAATGT
GAACCCCAACTTCTCGAACTACTATAATGTCTCCAGGGATCCTGTGGTCATCAACAAAGTCTTCAAGGAC
TGGAAGCCTGGGGGTGTCATCAGCTGCAGGAACTGTGGGGAGGTCTGGGGTCTGCAGATGATCTACAAGT
CAGTGAAGCTGCCAGTGCTCAAAGTCCGCAGCATGCTGCTGGAGACCCCTCAGGGGCGGATCCAGGCCAA
AAAGTGGTCCCGCGTGCCCTTCTCCGTGCCTGACTTTGACTTCCTGCAGCATTGTGCCGAGAACTTGTCG
GACCTCTCCCTGGACTGATCTAGAGGATCCCGGGTGGCATCCCTGTGACCCCTCCCCAGTGCCTCTCCTG
GCCCTGGAAGTTGCCACTCCAGTGCCCACCAGCCTTGTCCTAATAAAATTAAGTTGCATCATTTTGTCTG
ACTAGGTGTCCTTCTATAATATTATGAGTGAAAAGGGGTTTCTAACGGACCAGGGGGCAATTTGGGAAAC
AACCTGTAGGGCCTGCGGGGTCTATTTGGGAACCAAGCTGGAGTGCAGTGCCACAATCTTGCTCACTGCA
ATCTCCGCCTCCTGGGGTTCAAGCGATTCTCTGCTCAGCTCCCGAGTTGTGGATTCCAGCATGCATGACA
GCTCAGCTATTTTGTTTTTTTGGTAGAGACGGGATTCACCATATGACAAGCTGGCTTCACTCTATCTCAG
GTGATCTACACTTGACTCTAATGCTGCATACGCCTGACACTGCTCTTCCGTCCTTCGATTTGAATAGCTA
TCAGCAGAGAGCTTCAGAACAGCAGCTATCCTGCCGTGTC
