>Addgene plasmid #58681 | CMV-10-3xFLAG-LGP2 | addgene partial sequence | sequence record 92832 | CMV-F 5'-CGCAAATGGGCGGTAGGCGTG-3'
ACCGTCAGAATTAACCATGGACTACAAAGACCATGACGGTGATTATAAAGATCATGACATCGATTACAAG
GATGACGATGACAAGCTTGCGGCCGCGATGGAGCTTCGGTCCTACCAATGGGAGGTGATCATGCCTGCCC
TGGAGGGCAAGAATATCATCATCTGGCTGCCCACGGGTGCCGGGAAGACCCGGGCGGCTGCTTATGTGGC
CAAGCGGCACCTAGAGACTGTGGATGGAGCCAAGGTGGTTGTATTGGTCAACAGGGTGCACCTGGTGACC
CAGCATGGTGAAGAGTTCAGGCGCATGCTGGATGGACGCTGGACCGTGACAACCCTGAGTGGGGACATGG
GACCACGTGCTGGCTTTGGCCACCTGGCCCGGTGCCATGACCTGCTCATCTGCACAGCAGAGCTTCTGCA
GATGGCACTGACCAGCCCCGAGGAGGAGGAGCACGTGGAGCTCACTGTCTTCTCCCTGATCGTGGTGGAT
GAGTGCCACCACACGCACAAGGACACCGTCTACAACGTCATCATGAGCCAGTACCTAGAACTTAAACTCC
AGAGGGCACAGCCGCTACCCCAGGTGCTGGGTCTCACAGCCTCCCCAGGCACTGGCGGGGCCTCCAAACT
CGATGGGGCCATCAACCACGTCCTGCAGCTCTGTGCCAACTTGGACACGTGGTGCATCATGTCACCCCAG
AACTGCTGCCCCCAGCTGCAGGAGCACAGCCAACAGCCTTGCAAACAGTACAACCTCTGCCACAGGCGCA
GCCAGGATCCGTTTGGGGACTTGCTGAAGAAGCTCATGGACCAAATCCATGACCACCTGGAGATGCCTGA
