>Addgene plasmid #58681 | CMV-10-3xFLAG-LGP2 | addgene partial sequence | sequence record 94617 | C-CMV-24 5'-TATTAGGACAAGGCTGGTGGGCAC-3'
GGGATCCTCTAGATCAGTCCAGGGAGAGGTCCGACAAGTTCTCGGCACAATGCTGCAGGAAGTCAAAGTC
AGGCACGGAGAAGGGCACGCGGGACCACTTTTTGGCCTGGATCCGCCCCTGAGGGGTCTCCAGCAGCATG
CTGCGGACTTTGAGCACTGGCAGCTTCACTGACTTGTAGATCATCTGCAGACCCCAGACCTCCCCACAGT
TCCTGCAGCTGATGACACCCCCAGGCTTCCAGTCCTTGAAGACTTTGTTGATGACCACAGGATCCCTGGA
GACATTATAGTAGTTCGAGAAGTTGGGGTTCACATTGACATGGTGGGTGCCCTCCACCTTCCGCAGGTCG
CTGCCATGGCCCACAGCCACCATGCAGTTGATGCAGAGTAGCTGCACGTGCTCCACTGGGAACTGCTGCC
GCTGGTTCTCCCGCTGGGCTGCCTGGGCCGCCCGCTTGGTCAAGGCTGCCTGCTGCAGATCCCGGATCTT
GGCCTGGTACTCGGCCTGGTCCATTTTCTGCACAGCAGCCACTGCCTGCTCCATCAGCGTCTCCAGCGCC
TCGTTGATCAGCTCCCGCTTCAGCTCCCGGCTACCTTCAGTTGCTACAAACGCGTATACACTCTGATCGG
CCCGGGCACGGCCCCTGGCCTGGACCATGGAGATTTCATTGGTCAAGAGCCCATAACGCACCACCACATT
GCAATGTGGGATGTCCAGCCCCTCCTCCGCCACACTCGTGGCCACCAGAAGGTTCAGGGTTCCATCTTGG
AACTTCTGGATCACTTCTTGCTGGTCCCTCTGGGTCATGTGGGTGCTCTGGCTGCTGTTCCCAGCCCCAA
TC
